>Addgene plasmid #212792 | YIp128-CUP1-His6-CUbo-GFP | addgene full sequence | sequence record 420532 | Addgene NGS Result
TCTTCCGCTTCCTCGCTCACTGACTCGCTGCGCTCGGTCGTTCGGCTGCGGCGAGCGGTATCAGCTCACT
CAAAGGCGGTAATACGGTTATCCACAGAATCAGGGGATAACGCAGGAAAGAACATGTGAGCAAAAGGCCA
GCAAAAGGCCAGGAACCGTAAAAAGGCCGCGTTGCTGGCGTTTTTCCATAGGCTCCGCCCCCCTGACGAG
CATCACAAAAATCGACGCTCAAGTCAGAGGTGGCGAAACCCGACAGGACTATAAAGATACCAGGCGTTTC
CCCCTGGAAGCTCCCTCGTGCGCTCTCCTGTTCCGACCCTGCCGCTTACCGGATACCTGTCCGCCTTTCT
CCCTTCGGGAAGCGTGGCGCTTTCTCATAGCTCACGCTGTAGGTATCTCAGTTCGGTGTAGGTCGTTCGC
TCCAAGCTGGGCTGTGTGCACGAACCCCCCGTTCAGCCCGACCGCTGCGCCTTATCCGGTAACTATCGTC
TTGAGTCCAACCCGGTAAGACACGACTTATCGCCACTGGCAGCAGCCACTGGTAACAGGATTAGCAGAGC
GAGGTATGTAGGCGGTGCTACAGAGTTCTTGAAGTGGTGGCCTAACTACGGCTACACTAGAAGAACAGTA
TTTGGTATCTGCGCTCTGCTGAAGCCAGTTACCTTCGGAAAAAGAGTTGGTAGCTCTTGATCCGGCAAAC
AAACCACCGCTGGTAGCGGTGGTTTTTTTGTTTGCAAGCAGCAGATTACGCGCAGAAAAAAAGGATCTCA
AGAAGATCCTTTGATCTTTTCTACGGGGTCTGACGCTCAGTGGAACGAAAACTCACGTTAAGGGATTTTG
GTCATGAGATTATCAAAAAGGATCTTCACCTAGATCCTTTTAAATTAAAAATGAAGTTTTAAATCAATCT
AAAGTATATATGAGTAAACTTGGTCTGACAGTTACCAATGCTTAATCAGTGAGGCACCTATCTCAGCGAT
CTGTCTATTTCGTTCATCCATAGTTGCCTGACTCCCCGTCGTGTAGATAACTACGATACGGGAGGGCTTA
CCATCTGGCCCCAGTGCTGCAATGATACCGCGAGACCCACGCTCACCGGCTCCAGATTTATCAGCAATAA
ACCAGCCAGCCGGAAGGGCCGAGCGCAGAAGTGGTCCTGCAACTTTATCCGCCTCCATCCAGTCTATTAA
TTGTTGCCGGGAAGCTAGAGTAAGTAGTTCGCCAGTTAATAGTTTGCGCAACGTTGTTGCCATTGCTACA
GGCATCGTGGTGTCACGCTCGTCGTTTGGTATGGCTTCATTCAGCTCCGGTTCCCAACGATCAAGGCGAG
TTACATGATCCCCCATGTTGTGCAAAAAAGCGGTTAGCTCCTTCGGTCCTCCGATCGTTGTCAGAAGTAA
GTTGGCCGCAGTGTTATCACTCATGGTTATGGCAGCACTGCATAATTCTCTTACTGTCATGCCATCCGTA
AGATGCTTTTCTGTGACTGGTGAGTACTCAACCAAGTCATTCTGAGAATAGTGTATGCGGCGACCGAGTT
GCTCTTGCCCGGCGTCAATACGGGATAATACCGCGCCACATAGCAGAACTTTAAAAGTGCTCATCATTGG
AAAACGTTCTTCGGGGCGAAAACTCTCAAGGATCTTACCGCTGTTGAGATCCAGTTCGATGTAACCCACT
CGTGCACCCAACTGATCTTCAGCATCTTTTACTTTCACCAGCGTTTCTGGGTGAGCAAAAACAGGAAGGC
AAAATGCCGCAAAAAAGGGAATAAGGGCGACACGGAAATGTTGAATACTCATACTCTTCCTTTTTCAATA
TTATTGAAGCATTTATCAGGGTTATTGTCTCATGAGCGGATACATATTTGAATGTATTTAGAAAAATAAA
CAAATAGGGGTTCCGCGCACATTTCCCCGAAAAGTGCCACCTGACGTCTAAGAAACCATTATTATCATGA
CATTAACCTATAAAAATAGGCGTATCACGAGGCCAACTGTGGGAATACTCAGGTATCGTAAGATGCAAGA
GTTCGAATCTCTTAGCAACCATTATTTTTTTCCTCAACATAACGAGAACACACAGGGGCGCTATCGCACA
GAATCAAATTCGATGACTGGAAATTTTTTGTTAATTTCAGAGGTCGCCTGACGCATATACCTTTTTCAAC
TGAAAAATTGGGAGAAAAAGGAAAGGTGAGAGCGCCGGAACCGGCTTTTCATATAGAATAGAGAAGCGTT
CATGACTAAATGCTTGCATCACAATACTTGAAGTTGACAATATTATTTAAGGACCTATTGTTTTTTCCAA
TAGGTGGTTAGCAATCGTCTTACTTTCTAACTTTTCTTACCTTTTACATTTCAGCAATATATATATATAT
TTCAAGGATATACCATTCTAATGTCTGCCCCTAAGAAGATCGTCGTTTTGCCAGGTGACCACGTTGGTCA
AGAAATCACAGCCGAAGCCATTAAGGTTCTTAAAGCTATTTCTGATGTTCGTTCCAATGTCAAGTTCGAT
TTCGAAAATCATTTAATTGGTGGTGCTGCTATCGATGCTACAGGTGTTCCACTTCCAGATGAGGCGCTGG
AAGCCTCCAAGAAGGCTGATGCCGTTTTGTTAGGTGCTGTGGGTGGTCCTAAATGGGGTACAGGTAGTGT
TAGACCTGAACAAGGTTTACTAAAAATCCGTAAAGAACTTCAATTGTACGCCAACTTAAGACCATGTAAC
TTTGCATCCGACTCTCTTTTAGACTTATCTCCAATCAAGCCACAATTTGCTAAAGGTACTGACTTCGTTG
TTGTCAGAGAATTAGTGGGAGGTATTTACTTTGGTAAGAGAAAGGAAGACGATGGTGATGGTGTCGCTTG
GGATAGTGAACAATACACCGTTCCAGAAGTGCAAAGAATCACAAGAATGGCCGCTTTCATGGCCCTACAA
CATGAGCCACCATTGCCTATTTGGTCCTTGGATAAAGCTAATGTTTTGGCCTCTTCAAGATTATGGAGAA
AAACTGTGGAGGAAACCATCAAGAACGAATTTCCTACATTGAAGGTTCAACATCAATTGATTGATTCTGC
CGCCATGATCCTAGTTAAGAACCCAACCCACCTAAATGGTATTATAATCACCAGCAACATGTTTGGTGAT
ATCATCTCCGATGAAGCCTCCGTTATCCCAGGTTCCTTGGGTTTGTTGCCATCTGCGTCCTTGGCCTCTT
TGCCAGACAAGAACACCGCATTTGGTTTGTACGAACCATGCCACGGTTCTGCTCCAGATTTGCCAAAGAA
TAAGGTCAACCCTATCGCCACTATCTTGTCTGCTGCAATGATGTTGAAATTGTCATTGAACTTGCCTGAA
GAAGGTAAGGCCATTGAAGATGCAGTTAAAAAGGTTTTGGATGCAGGTATCAGAACTGGTGATTTAGGTG
GTTCCAACAGTACCACCGAAGTCGGTGATGCTGTCGCCGAAGAAGTTAAGAAAATCCTTGCTTAAAAAGA
TTCTCTTTTTTTATGATATTTGTACATAAACTTTATAAATGAAATTCATAATAGAAACGACACGAAATTA
CAAAATGGAATATGTTCATAGGGTAGGCCCTTTCGTCTCGCGCGTTTCGGTGATGACGGTGAAAACCTCT
GACACATGCAGCTCCCGGAGACGGTCACAGCTTGTCTGTAAGCGGATGCCGGGAGCAGACAAGCCCGTCA
GGGCGCGTCAGCGGGTGTTGGCGGGTGTCGGGGCTGGCTTAACTATGCGGCATCAGAGCAGATTGTACTG
AGAGTGCACCATATGCGGTGTGAAATACCGCACAGATGCGTAAGGAGAAAATACCGCATCAGGCGCCATT
CGCCATTCAGGCTGCGCAACTGTTGGGAAGGGCGATCGGTGCGGGCCTCTTCGCTATTACGCCAGCTGGC
GAAAGGGGGATGTGCTGCAAGGCGATTAAGTTGGGTAACGCCAGGGTTTTCCCAGTCACGACGTTGTAAA
ACGACGGCCAGTGAATTCGAGCTCCCATTACCGACATTTGGGCGCTATACGTGCATATGTTCATGTATGT
ATCTGTATTTAAAACACTTTTGTATTATTTTTCCTCATATATGTGTATAGGTTTATACGGATGATTTAAT
TATTACTTCACCACCCTTTATTTCAGGCTGATATCTTAGCCTTGTTACTAGTTAGAAAAAGACATTTTTG
CTGTCAGTCACTGTCAAGAGATTCTTTTGCTGGCATTTCTTCTAGAAGCAAAAAGAGCGATGCGTCTTTT
CCGCTGAACCGTTCCAGCAAAAAAGACTACCAACGCAATATGGATTGTCAGAATCATATAAAAGAGAAGC
AAATAACTCCTTGTCTTGTATCAATTGCATTATAATATCTTCTTGTTAGTGCAATATCATATAGAAGTCA
TCGAAATAGATATTAAGAAAAACAAACTGTAACGGATCCATGGGCAGCAGCCATCATCATCATCATCACA
GCAGCGGCATGGGAGTGCAGGTGGAAACCATCTCCCCAGGAGACGGGCGCACCTTCCCCAAGCGCGGCCA
GACCTGCGTGGTGCACTACACCGGGATGCTTGAAGATGGAAAGAAATTTGATTCCTCCCGGGACAGAAAC
AAGCCCTTTAAGTTTATGCTAGGCAAGCAGGAGGTGATCCGAGGCTGGGAAGAAGGGGTTGCCCAGATGA
GTGTGGGTCAGAGAGCCAAACTGACTATATCTCCAGATTATGCCTATGGTGCCACTGGGCACCCAGGCAT
CATCCCACCACATGCCACTCTCGTCTTCGATGTGGAGCTTCTAAAACTGGAAGGGTCGACCGGTATCCCT
CCAGATCAACAAAGATTGATCTTTGCCGGTAAGCAGCTAGAAGACGGTAGAACGCTGTCTGATTACAACA
TTCAGAAGGAGTCCACCTTACATCTTGTGCTAAGGCTAAGAGGTGTTACTAGTAAAGGAGAAGAACTTTT
CACTGGAGTTGTCCCAATTCTTGTTGAATTAGATGGTGATGTTAATGGGCACAAATTTTCTGTCAGTGGA
GAGGGTGAAGGTGATGCAACATACGGAAAACTTACCCTTAAATTTATTTGCACTACTGGAAAACTACCTG
TTCCATGGCCAACACTGGTCACCACTTTCACTTATGGTGTTCAGTGCTTCTCGAGATACCCAGACCATAT
GAAACGGCATGACTTTTTCAAGAGTGCCATGCCCGAAGGTTATGTACAGGAAAGAACTATATTTTTCAAA
GATGACGGGAACTACAAGACACGTGCTGAAGTCAAGTTTGAAGGTGATACCCTTGTTAATAGAATCGAGT
TAAAAGGTATTGATTTTAAAGAAGATGGAAACATTCTTGGACACAAATTGGAATACAACTATAACTCACA
CAATGTATACATCATGGCAGACAAACAAAAGAATGGAATCAAAGCTAACTTCAAAATTAGACACAACATT
GAAGATGGAAGCGTTCAACTAGCAGACCATTATCAACAAAATACTCCAATTGGCGATGGCCCTGTCCTTT
TACCAGACAACCATTACCTGTCCACACAATCTGCCCTTTCGAAAGATCCCAACGAAAAGAGAGACCACAT
GGTCCTTCTTGAGTTTGTAACAGCTGCTGGGATTACACATGGCATGGATGAACTATACAAATAACTGCAG
CCAAGCTAATTCCGGGCGAATTTCTTATGATTTATGATTTTTATTATTAAATAAGTTATAAAAAAAATAA
GTGTATACAAATTTTAAAGTGACTCTTAGGTTTTAAAACGAAAATTCTTATTCTTGAGTAACTCTTTCCT
GTAGGTCAGGTTGCTTTCTCAGGTATAGCATGAGGTCGCTCTTATTGACCACACCTCTACCGGCATGCAA
GCTTGGCGTAATCATGGTCATAGCTGTTTCCTGTGTGAAATTGTTATCCGCTCACAATTCCACACAACAT
ACGAGCCGGAAGCATAAAGTGTAAAGCCTGGGGTGCCTAATGAGTGAGCTAACTCACATTAATTGCGTTG
CGCTCACTGCCCGCTTTCCAGTCGGGAAACCTGTCGTGCCAGCTGCATTAATGAATCGGCCAACGCGCGG
GGAGAGGCGGTTTGCGTATTGGGCGC
Features (pLannotate 1.2.2; 18 found; start..end, strand, type, name):
    183..771     -  rep_origin     ori: high-copy-number ColE1/pMB1/pBR322/pUC origin of replication
    942..1802    -  CDS            AmpR: β-lactamase; bla; confers resistance to ampicillin, carbenicillin, and related antibiotics
   1803..1907    -  promoter       AmpR promoter: bla
   1995..2400    +  promoter       LEU2 promoter: S. cerevisiae LEU2
   2401..3492    +  CDS            LEU2: LEU3_YEAST - Experimental evidence at protein level: Swiss-Prot protein existence level 1. Catalyzes the oxidation of 3-carboxy-2-hydroxy-4- methylpentanoate (3-isopropylmalate) to 3-carboxy-4-methyl-2- oxopentanoate. The product decarboxylates to 4-methyl-2 oxopentanoate. From Saccharomyces cerevisiae (strain ATCC 204508 / S288c) (Baker's yeast).
   3607..3642    +  CDS            rop (fragment): Rop protein, which maintains plasmids at low copy number; rop
   3744..3843    +  misc_feature   bom (fragment): basis of mobility region from pBR322
   3849..4006    -  CDS            lacZα (fragment): LacZα fragment of β-galactosidase; lacZ fragment
   4178..4412    +  promoter       CUP1 promoter: S. cerevisiae CUP1; inducible metallothionein promoter, regulated by Cu2+
   4462..4478    +  CDS            capTEV™ (fragment): composite tag for in vivo biotinylation, TEV protease cleavage, and 6xHis tagging
   4489..4812    +  CDS            FKBP1A: FKB1A_HUMAN - Also known as FKBP1, FKBP12. Experimental evidence at protein level: Swiss-Prot protein existence level 1. Keeps in an inactive conformation TGFBR1, the TGF-beta type I serine/threonine kinase receptor, preventing TGF-beta receptor activation in absence of ligand. Recruits SMAD7 to ACVR1B which prevents the association of SMAD2 and SMAD3 with the activin receptor complex, thereby blocking the activin signal. May modulate the RYR1 calcium channel activity. PPIases accelerate the folding of proteins. It catalyzes the cis-trans isomerization of proline imidic peptide bonds in oligop
   4822..4945    +  CDS            ubiquitin (fragment): Saccharomyces cerevisiae ubiquitin
   4951..5661    +  CDS            GFP (S65T): GFP (S65T) is a basic (constitutively fluorescent) green fluorescent protein published in 1995, derived from Aequorea victoria.
   5686..5873    +  terminator     ADH1 terminator: S. cerevisiae ADH1; transcription terminator for the S. cerevisiae alcohol dehydrogenase 1 (ADH1) gene
   5921..5937    -  protein_bind   lac operator: The lac repressor binds to the lac operator to inhibit transcription in E. coli. This inhibition can be relieved by adding lactose or isopropyl-β-D-thiogalactopyranoside (IPTG). lac repressor encoded by lacI
   5945..5975    -  promoter       lac promoter: promoter for the E. coli lac operon
   5990..6011    -  protein_bind   CAP binding site: CAP binding activates transcription in the presence of cAMP. E. coli catabolite activator protein
   6024..6116    -  CDS            lacI (fragment): lac repressor; lacI; The lac repressor binds to the lac operator to inhibit transcription in E. coli. This inhibition can be relieved by adding lactose or isopropyl-β-D-thiogalactopyranoside (IPTG).
