[The description below was written by a language model from this plasmid's Addgene catalogue record and pLannotate feature annotations shown in this document.]
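Description:
YIp128-CUP1-His6-CUbo-GFP is a 6.1 kb integrative yeast expression plasmid built on the YIp128 backbone. It has no yeast replication origin in the annotated features, so stable maintenance in Saccharomyces cerevisiae depends on chromosomal integration, with transformants selected through the LEU2 marker (its own promoter and coding sequence are both present) in leucine-auxotrophic strains. In E. coli it is propagated through a high-copy ColE1/pUC-type origin with ampicillin resistance from the bla gene. Short fragments of rop, bom, lacZα and lacI, together with the lac promoter, operator and CAP site, are remnants of the cloning backbone flanking the insert and have no evident role in yeast expression.

The payload is a single expression cassette driven by the copper-regulated CUP1 metallothionein promoter and closed by the ADH1 terminator. The open reading frame begins with a short region matching the 6xHis portion of a composite tag, corresponding to the His6 tag in the name. This is followed by human FKBP1A (FKBP12), a fragment of yeast ubiquitin, and GFP carrying the S65T substitution. The FKBP12 and partial ubiquitin segments appear to make up the element named CUbo, although the record does not define that term explicitly, nor does it state which part of ubiquitin is retained. FKBP12 is widely used as a chemically inducible dimerisation domain, which fits the associated publication's description of an inducible, linkage-specific polyubiquitylation tool. According to the record, the plasmid provides copper-inducible expression of His6-CUbo-GFP as an artificial test substrate in budding yeast. GFP offers a fluorescent readout, and the His6 tag offers a handle for affinity purification or detection.
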