Addgene plasmid #212792: YIp128-CUP1-His6-CUbo-GFP
Purpose: Copper-inducible expression of the artificial test substrate His6-CUbo-GFP in budding yeast
Depositing lab: Helle Ulrich. Depositing organization: Institut fuer Molekulare Biologie (IMB Mainz). Publication: Ubiquiton-An inducible, linkage-specific polyubiquitylation tool. Renz C, Asimaki E, Meister C, Albanese V, Petriukov K, Krapoth NC, Wegmann S, Wollscheid HP, Wong RP, Fulzele A, Chen JX, Leon S, Ulrich HD. Mol Cell. 2024 Jan 18;84(2):386-400.e11. doi: 10.1016/j.molcel.2023.11.016. Epub 2023 Dec 15. PubMed 38103558.
Backbone
  Vector backbone: YIp128
  Vector type: Yeast Expression ; integrative vector
  Selectable markers: LEU2
Growth in bacteria
  Bacterial resistance: Ampicillin, 100 μg/mL
  Growth temperature: 37°C
  Growth strain: Top10
  Copy number: High Copy
Gene/Insert
  Gene/Insert name: His6-CUbo-GFP
  Species: H. sapiens (human), S. cerevisiae (budding yeast)
  Promoter: CUP1
  Cloning method: Restriction Enzyme; 5′ cloning site unknown (unknown if destroyed)
Terms and licenses: Academic/Nonprofit Terms; Industry Terms: Not Available to Industry
Depositor comments: pHU4620
How to cite: YIp128-CUP1-His6-CUbo-GFP was a gift from Helle Ulrich (Addgene plasmid # 212792 ; http://n2t.net/addgene:212792 ; RRID:Addgene_212792)
